>Addgene plasmid #84656 | pQCXIP-Laforin Myc | addgene partial sequence | sequence record 166892 | LNCX 5'-AGCTCGTTTAGTGAACCGTCAGATC-3'
CTGTTTTGACCTCATAGAAGACACCGGGACCGATCCAGCCTCCGCGGCCGGGAACGGTGCATTGGAACGG
ACCTGCAGGAATTGATCCGCGGCCGCACCGGTAGGCCTCGTACGCTTAATTAACGGATCCACTAGTCCAG
TGTGGTGGAATTCTGCAGATCGCAGAACAGCACGTGTTCTCCCCGGTGCCCGGGGCTCCCACACCACCGC
CCAATCGCTGCGGCCGCCTAGTGCTCGGGCCGCGCCTGCCAGCCGCGGGGACTCCGGGCCCGGGTATTCG
CGCCGCCGCCGCCCGCCATGCGCTTCCGCTTTGGGGTGGTGGTGCCACCCGCCGTGGCCGGCGCCCGGCC
GGAGCTGCTGGTGGTGGGGTCGCGGCCCGAGCTGGGGCGTTGGGAGCCGCGCGG
