>Addgene plasmid #84656 | pQCXIP-Laforin Myc | addgene partial sequence | sequence record 166893 | Laforin-F 5'-ACAATGAAAACAACTTGGTGGAT-3'
CTGGATTGAGGCCACTGGACACACCAATGAAATGAAGCACACAACAGACTTCTATTTTAATATTGCAGGC
CACCAAGCCATGCATTATTCAAGAATTCTACCAAATATCTGGCTGGGTAGCTGCCCTCGTCAGGTGGAAC
ATGTAACCATCAAACTGAAGCATGAATTGGGGATTACAGCTGTAATGAATTTCCAGACTGAATGGGATAT
TGTACAGAATTCCTCAGGCTGTAACCGCTACCCAGAGCCCATGACTCCAGACACTATGATTAAACTATAT
AGGGAAGAAGGCTTGGCCTACATCTGGATGCCAACACCAGATATGAGCACCGAAGGCCGAGTACAGATGC
TGCCCCAGGCGGTGTGCCTGCTGCATGCGCTGCTGGAGAAGGGACACATCGTGTACGTGCACTGCAACGC
TGGGGTGGGCCGCTCCACCGCGGCTGTCTGCGGCTGGCTCCAGTATGTGATGGGCTGGAATCTGAGGAAG
GTGCAGTATTTCCTCATGGCCAAGAGGCCGGCTGTCTACATTGACGAAGAGGCCTTGGCCCGGGCACAAG
AAGATTTTTTCCAGAAATTTGGGAAGGTTCGTTCTTCTGTGTGTAGCCTGTACTCGAGTCTAGAGGGCCC
GCGGTTCGAACAAAAACTCATCTCAGAAGAGGATCTGAATATGCATACCGGTCATCATCACCATCACCAT
TGAGTTTAAACCCGCTGATCAGCCTCGACTGTGCCTTCTAGTTGCCAGCCATCTGTTGTTTGCCCCTCCC
CCGTGCCTTCCTTGACCCTGGAAGGTGCCACTCCCACTGTCCTTTCCTAATAAA
