[The description below was written by a language model from this plasmid's Addgene catalogue record.]
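Description:
pQCXIP-Laforin Myc is a retroviral and mammalian expression plasmid built on the pQCXIP backbone, with a recorded total size of about 7.2 kb. It is propagated in bacteria under ampicillin selection and is listed as low copy. It is grown in a recombination-deficient strain, a common precaution for plasmids carrying repeated LTR sequences. No feature table accompanies the entry, so the details of the backbone elements are not itemised in the record. pQCXIP is generally known as a self-inactivating, bicistronic retroviral vector in which an internal CMV promoter drives the inserted gene followed by an IRES and a puromycin resistance gene, allowing selection of transduced cells. The catalogue entry itself, however, names the 5' LTR as the promoter and does not mention a mammalian selection marker, so these points should be checked against the full sequence.

The insert is human laforin, the product of the EPM2A gene, a phosphatase whose loss of function is associated with Lafora disease, a progressive myoclonus epilepsy. The coding sequence carries a C-terminal Myc epitope tag for detection or immunoprecipitation with anti-Myc antibodies. It was cloned into a BamHI site, which remains intact at both ends, so the fragment was inserted non-directionally and can be excised with that single enzyme.

The stated purpose is direct expression in mammalian cells and/or preparation of retrovirus. For the latter, the plasmid would be introduced into a packaging cell line to produce particles for stable delivery of tagged laforin. The associated work concerned S-nitrosylation of laforin and its inhibitory effect on the enzyme's phosphatase activity.
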