Addgene plasmid #84656: pQCXIP-Laforin Myc
Purpose: mammalian expression and/or retrovirus preparation
Depositing lab: Ayano Satoh. Depositing organization: Okayama University. Publication: S-nitrosylation of laforin inhibits its phosphatase activity and is implicated in Lafora disease. Toyota R, Honjo Y, Imajo R, Satoh A. Sciencematters 10.19185/matters.201606000014.
Backbone
  Vector backbone: pQCXIP
  Total vector size (bp): 7200
  Vector type: Mammalian Expression, Retroviral
Growth in bacteria
  Bacterial resistance: Ampicillin, 100 μg/mL
  Growth temperature: 37°C
  Growth strain: NEB Stable
  Copy number: Low Copy
Gene/Insert
  Gene/Insert name: Laforin
  Species: H. sapiens (human)
  Entrez Gene: EPM2A (a.k.a. EPM2, MELF)
  Promoter: 5'LTR
  Tag / fusion protein: Myc (C terminal on insert)
  Cloning method: Restriction Enzyme; 5′ cloning site BamHI (not destroyed); 3′ cloning site BamHI (not destroyed)
  Sequencing primers: 5′ CGCCATCCACGCTGTTTTGAC
Terms and licenses: Academic/Nonprofit Terms; Industry Terms: Not Available to Industry
How to cite: pQCXIP-Laforin Myc was a gift from Ayano Satoh (Addgene plasmid # 84656 ; http://n2t.net/addgene:84656 ; RRID:Addgene_84656)
